Addgene plasmid #138573: pGL4.24-Cd36-enhancer1
Purpose: Firefly luciferase enhancer reporter fused with 1.5~2 kb fragments of mouse Cd36 enhancers at Chr5:17835541_17837355
Depositing lab: Lora Hooper. Publication: The intestinal microbiota programs diurnal rhythms in host metabolism through histone deacetylase 3. Kuang Z, Wang Y, Li Y, Ye C, Ruhn KA, Behrendt CL, Olson EN, Hooper LV. Science. 2019 Sep 27;365(6460):1428-1434. doi: 10.1126/science.aaw3134. PubMed 31604271.
Backbone
  Vector backbone: pGL4.24
  Backbone manufacturer: Promega
  Backbone size w/o insert (bp): 4411
  Total vector size (bp): 6246
  Vector type: Luciferase
Growth in bacteria
  Bacterial resistance: Ampicillin, 100 μg/mL
  Growth temperature: 37°C
  Growth strain: DH5alpha
  Copy number: High Copy
Gene/Insert
  Gene/Insert name: Cd36 enhancer
  Species: M. musculus (mouse)
  Insert size (bp): 1835
  GenBank ID: NC_000071.6
  Entrez Gene: Cd36 (a.k.a. FAT, GPIV, Scarb3)
  Promoter: Minimal promoter
  Cloning method: Restriction Enzyme; 5′ cloning site KpnI (unknown if destroyed); 3′ cloning site XhoI (unknown if destroyed)
  Sequencing primers: 5′ RVprimer3; 3′ TGGCTTTACCAACAGTACCGGA
Terms and licenses: Academic/Nonprofit Terms; Industry Terms: Not Available to Industry
Depositor comments: Addgene NGS found a 5bp t deletion in the Cd36-enhancer1 region. Depositor confirms this deletion does not affect plasmid function and they observed strong induction using the luciferase assay.
How to cite: pGL4.24-Cd36-enhancer1 was a gift from Lora Hooper (Addgene plasmid # 138573 ; http://n2t.net/addgene:138573 ; RRID:Addgene_138573)
