[The description below was written by a language model from this plasmid's Addgene catalogue record and pLannotate feature annotations shown in this document.]
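Description:
pGL4.24-Cd36-enhancer1 is a firefly luciferase enhancer-reporter plasmid built on the Promega pGL4.24 backbone, intended for transfection into mammalian cells and propagated in E. coli. It replicates from a high-copy ColE1/pUC-type origin and is selected with ampicillin through the β-lactamase (AmpR) gene. The short large T antigen and tetracycline-resistance matches in the feature table are annotated only as fragments, most likely backbone remnants rather than functional genes.

The insert is a mouse genomic fragment of about 1.8 kb from a Cd36 enhancer region on chromosome 5, cloned between KpnI and XhoI sites upstream of a minimal TATA-box promoter (minP). The enhancer itself is not annotated in the feature table, but it presumably occupies the unannotated stretch between the upstream pause site and minP on the circular map. Because minP has very low basal activity, transcription of the downstream reporter depends largely on regulatory activity contributed by the inserted fragment. The reporter is the synthetic luc2 firefly luciferase fused to an hPEST degradation sequence derived from mouse ornithine decarboxylase. This fusion shortens the protein's half-life so that the signal tracks changes in transcription more closely. An SV40 polyadenylation signal terminates the reporter transcript. A synthetic poly(A) signal and an RNA polymerase II pause site lie upstream of the cloning region and limit read-through transcription from the backbone.

The construct is used in luciferase assays to test the enhancer activity of this Cd36 regulatory region. Repository sequencing found a 5 bp deletion of T residues within the enhancer. The depositor reports that this does not affect function and that strong induction was still observed. The sequenced record is also slightly shorter than the listed total size.
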