Features (pLannotate 1.2.2; 11 found; start..end, strand, type, name):
      1..32      +  promoter       minP: minimal TATA-box promoter with low basal activity
     65..1714    +  CDS            luciferase: firefly luciferase synthetic luc2 version of the luciferase gene
   1718..1837    +  CDS            hPEST: PEST degradation sequence from mouse ornithine decarboxylase human codon-optimized
   1889..2010    -  polyA_signal   SV40 poly(A) signal: SV40 polyadenylation signal
   2033..2101    -  CDS            large T antigen (fragment): large T antigen from SV40 (simian virus 40)
   2117..2249    +  CDS            TcR (fragment): tetracycline efflux protein; tet; confers resistance to tetracycline
   2429..3017    -  rep_origin     ori: high-copy-number ColE1/pMB1/pBR322/pUC origin of replication
   3217..4077    -  CDS            AmpR: β-lactamase confers resistance to ampicillin, carbenicillin, and related antibiotics
   4078..4119    -  promoter       AmpR promoter (fragment): bla
   4182..4230    +  polyA_signal   poly(A) signal: synthetic polyadenylation signal
   4244..4335    +  misc_feature   pause site: RNA polymerase II transcriptional pause signal from the human α2 globin gene
>Addgene plasmid #138573 | pGL4.24-Cd36-enhancer1 | addgene full sequence | sequence record 275925 | Addgene NGS Result
TAGAGGGTATATAATGGAAGCTCGACTTCCAGCTTGGCAATCCGGTACTGTTGGTAAAGCCACCATGGAA
GATGCCAAAAACATTAAGAAGGGCCCAGCGCCATTCTACCCACTCGAAGACGGGACCGCCGGCGAGCAGC
TGCACAAAGCCATGAAGCGCTACGCCCTGGTGCCCGGCACCATCGCCTTTACCGACGCACATATCGAGGT
GGACATTACCTACGCCGAGTACTTCGAGATGAGCGTTCGGCTGGCAGAAGCTATGAAGCGCTATGGGCTG
AATACAAACCATCGGATCGTGGTGTGCAGCGAGAATAGCTTGCAGTTCTTCATGCCCGTGTTGGGTGCCC
TGTTCATCGGTGTGGCTGTGGCCCCAGCTAACGACATCTACAACGAGCGCGAGCTGCTGAACAGCATGGG
CATCAGCCAGCCCACCGTCGTATTCGTGAGCAAGAAAGGGCTGCAAAAGATCCTCAACGTGCAAAAGAAG
CTACCGATCATACAAAAGATCATCATCATGGATAGCAAGACCGACTACCAGGGCTTCCAAAGCATGTACA
CCTTCGTGACTTCCCATTTGCCACCCGGCTTCAACGAGTACGACTTCGTGCCCGAGAGCTTCGACCGGGA
CAAAACCATCGCCCTGATCATGAACAGTAGTGGCAGTACCGGATTGCCCAAGGGCGTAGCCCTACCGCAC
CGCACCGCTTGTGTCCGATTCAGTCATGCCCGCGACCCCATCTTCGGCAACCAGATCATCCCCGACACCG
CTATCCTCAGCGTGGTGCCATTTCACCACGGCTTCGGCATGTTCACCACGCTGGGCTACTTGATCTGCGG
CTTTCGGGTCGTGCTCATGTACCGCTTCGAGGAGGAGCTATTCTTGCGCAGCTTGCAAGACTATAAGATT
CAATCTGCCCTGCTGGTGCCCACACTATTTAGCTTCTTCGCTAAGAGCACTCTCATCGACAAGTACGACC
TAAGCAACTTGCACGAGATCGCCAGCGGCGGGGCGCCGCTCAGCAAGGAGGTAGGTGAGGCCGTGGCCAA
ACGCTTCCACCTACCAGGCATCCGCCAGGGCTACGGCCTGACAGAAACAACCAGCGCCATTCTGATCACC
CCCGAAGGGGACGACAAGCCTGGCGCAGTAGGCAAGGTGGTGCCCTTCTTCGAGGCTAAGGTGGTGGACT
TGGACACCGGTAAGACACTGGGTGTGAACCAGCGCGGCGAGCTGTGCGTCCGTGGCCCCATGATCATGAG
CGGCTACGTTAACAACCCCGAGGCTACAAACGCTCTCATCGACAAGGACGGCTGGCTGCACAGCGGCGAC
ATCGCCTACTGGGACGAGGACGAGCACTTCTTCATCGTGGACCGGCTGAAGAGCCTGATCAAATACAAGG
GCTACCAGGTAGCCCCAGCCGAACTGGAGAGCATCCTGCTGCAACACCCCAACATCTTCGACGCCGGGGT
CGCCGGCCTGCCCGACGACGATGCCGGCGAGCTGCCCGCCGCAGTCGTCGTGCTGGAACACGGTAAAACC
ATGACCGAGAAGGAGATCGTGGACTATGTGGCCAGCCAGGTTACAACCGCCAAGAAGCTGCGCGGTGGTG
TTGTGTTCGTGGACGAGGTGCCTAAAGGACTGACCGGCAAGTTGGACGCCCGCAAGATCCGCGAGATTCT
CATTAAGGCCAAGAAGGGCGGCAAGATCGCCGTGAATTCTCACGGCTTCCCTCCCGAGGTGGAGGAGCAG
GCCGCCGGCACCCTGCCCATGAGCTGCGCCCAGGAGAGCGGCATGGATAGACACCCTGCTGCTTGCGCCA
GCGCCAGGATCAACGTCTAAGGCCGCGACTCTAGAGTCGGGGCGGCCGGCCGCTTCGAGCAGACATGATA
AGATACATTGATGAGTTTGGACAAACCACAACTAGAATGCAGTGAAAAAAATGCTTTATTTGTGAAATTT
GTGATGCTATTGCTTTATTTGTAACCATTATAAGCTGCAATAAACAAGTTAACAACAACAATTGCATTCA
TTTTATGTTTCAGGTTCAGGGGGAGGTGTGGGAGGTTTTTTAAAGCAAGTAAAACCTCTACAAATGTGGT
AAAATCGATAAGGATCCGTCGACCGATGCCCTTGAGAGCCTTCAACCCAGTCAGCTCCTTCCGGTGGGCG
CGGGGCATGACTATCGTCGCCGCACTTATGACTGTCTTCTTTATCATGCAACTCGTAGGACAGGTGCCGG
CAGCGCTCTTCCGCTTCCTCGCTCACTGACTCGCTGCGCTCGGTCGTTCGGCTGCGGCGAGCGGTATCAG
CTCACTCAAAGGCGGTAATACGGTTATCCACAGAATCAGGGGATAACGCAGGAAAGAACATGTGAGCAAA
AGGCCAGCAAAAGGCCAGGAACCGTAAAAAGGCCGCGTTGCTGGCGTTTTTCCATAGGCTCCGCCCCCCT
GACGAGCATCACAAAAATCGACGCTCAAGTCAGAGGTGGCGAAACCCGACAGGACTATAAAGATACCAGG
CGTTTCCCCCTGGAAGCTCCCTCGTGCGCTCTCCTGTTCCGACCCTGCCGCTTACCGGATACCTGTCCGC
CTTTCTCCCTTCGGGAAGCGTGGCGCTTTCTCATAGCTCACGCTGTAGGTATCTCAGTTCGGTGTAGGTC
GTTCGCTCCAAGCTGGGCTGTGTGCACGAACCCCCCGTTCAGCCCGACCGCTGCGCCTTATCCGGTAACT
ATCGTCTTGAGTCCAACCCGGTAAGACACGACTTATCGCCACTGGCAGCAGCCACTGGTAACAGGATTAG
CAGAGCGAGGTATGTAGGCGGTGCTACAGAGTTCTTGAAGTGGTGGCCTAACTACGGCTACACTAGAAGA
ACAGTATTTGGTATCTGCGCTCTGCTGAAGCCAGTTACCTTCGGAAAAAGAGTTGGTAGCTCTTGATCCG
GCAAACAAACCACCGCTGGTAGCGGTGGTTTTTTTGTTTGCAAGCAGCAGATTACGCGCAGAAAAAAAGG
ATCTCAAGAAGATCCTTTGATCTTTTCTACGGGGTCTGACGCTCAGTGGAACGAAAACTCACGTTAAGGG
ATTTTGGTCATGAGATTATCAAAAAGGATCTTCACCTAGATCCTTTTAAATTAAAAATGAAGTTTTAAAT
CAATCTAAAGTATATATGAGTAAACTTGGTCTGACAGCGGCCGCAAATGCTAAACCACTGCAGTGGTTAC
CAGTGCTTGATCAGTGAGGCACCGATCTCAGCGATCTGCCTATTTCGTTCGTCCATAGTGGCCTGACTCC
CCGTCGTGTAGATCACTACGATTCGTGAGGGCTTACCATCAGGCCCCAGCGCAGCAATGATGCCGCGAGA
GCCGCGTTCACCGGCCCCCGATTTGTCAGCAATGAACCAGCCAGCAGGGAGGGCCGAGCGAAGAAGTGGT
CCTGCTACTTTGTCCGCCTCCATCCAGTCTATGAGCTGCTGTCGTGATGCTAGAGTAAGAAGTTCGCCAG
TGAGTAGTTTCCGAAGAGTTGTGGCCATTGCTACTGGCATCGTGGTATCACGCTCGTCGTTCGGTATGGC
TTCGTTCAACTCTGGTTCCCAGCGGTCAAGCCGGGTCACATGATCACCCATATTATGAAGAAATGCAGTC
AGCTCCTTAGGGCCTCCGATCGTTGTCAGAAGTAAGTTGGCCGCGGTGTTGTCGCTCATGGTAATGGCAG
CACTACACAATTCTCTTACCGTCATGCCATCCGTAAGATGCTTTTCCGTGACCGGCGAGTACTCAACCAA
GTCGTTTTGTGAGTAGTGTATACGGCGACCAAGCTGCTCTTGCCCGGCGTCTATACGGGACAACACCGCG
CCACATAGCAGTACTTTGAAAGTGCTCATCATCGGGAATCGTTCTTCGGGGCGGAAAGACTCAAGGATCT
TGCCGCTATTGAGATCCAGTTCGATATAGCCCACTCTTGCACCCAGTTGATCTTCAGCATCTTTTACTTT
CACCAGCGTTTCGGGGTGTGCAAAAACAGGCAAGCAAAATGCCGCAAAGAAGGGAATGAGTGCGACACGA
AAATGTTGGATGCTCATACTCGTCCTTTTTCAATATTATTGAAGCATTTATCAGGGTTACTAGTACGTCT
CTCAAGGATAAGTAAGTAATATTAAGGTACGGGAGGTATTGGACAGGCCGCAATAAAATATCTTTATTTT
CATTACATCTGTGTGTTGGTTTTTTGTGTGAATCGATAGTACTAACATACGCTCTCCATCAAAACAAAAC
GAAACAAAACAAACTAGCAAAATAGGCTGTCCCCAGTGCAAGTGCAGGTGCCAGAACATTTCTCTGGCCT
AACTGGCCGGTACCAAATTTGGTGTTTTGGCATGTACAGTGGAAGATGTAACATTTTACTCTCCAGAGAA
AGTCAGAAGATACATATGACATTAGTGTGACTAATAATCAGTCAAGTGAATGCAATGTTCATGTGCACAT
CTATTTGCAGGAAATATCGTTTTCTGTTAGTGCCCCTATCTTCCTAAATTTGTATTGATCTTCCCAATGT
TGTTAAATATTCTCTTTATGACTTAACTTTATCTGTACTTGTGTTGGAAACCTAGCTCTAGATGGCTGTG
TTGGTATTTATATGCATGAGAATTAAATCTGAGGGAAAAAAAGTATTTATATCAAAAAGATTGAAGTCCA
TAATACATTTGTAGAAAATTCACAATCCTGGTTAAAATATTTCTTAAGGTATTCTTTTTCTTTCCTTGTC
ATATCATGCAATGTAGATACATTTTTCACAGTTTTAAGGTTTCCTTTCCTATAAGTAACTCGTTCAATAT
GAAACGCATAAGTAACTTATATTGAGGGTTTACAAGATGGTGTCATCACTTTTCCCACTGAAATCAAAGT
CAAAACCCCTATAACCCTGAAGTATGTTAATGACCTTTTGGTAGTAGTTAAATAAATATATTGGTGTTAT
CCCCTGGGAAACCTCATGAGGCTAAGAAGGAGTTTCAGATGTTCTCCAGTCATTTTTCACCCCTGTAAGT
GAGAGGGAGATCTGCCAGGGTCACACACCAATGGCAGGCACAATGTAAGACCAAGGAATGGCTTATCCCT
GAGCTTATGAGCTAAATATATTCTTGCCCGTGACTCTTAGTTGCTTCATTTCAGGAGCGACCTGGAGACG
ATTTTCTAGTGAGCTTGCCAGCTTTTGGCCGTGATAACCTTATGAGGGTTTTGCCTGTCTGCTAGTGGAT
TTTTTGTGAGAATATTCTTCCCATTGTAGATCTAGAATGGCTGAGGTTGATGACATGCTATGCTCAGTAG
TATTAGAGTTGTTTGGTACTTGTGCTTTCTATTTTGGATGAATATATTTAGGCTATTTTTTTTATAAGCA
TATCACCATCCTCTTGAAATTTCAGCTAAATTAACAACAAAAAATGACAAATAGTTAAGAACTTCCATCT
AGAACAATGGGCCATTTCCTTTTGTAAAATTTGTTTGTCATCCCTGTTGATTGACAAGAGTTTCCAATTG
TTTTCCAAATTATGAATCTGAAAGTCTTCAGGTTCATGCTAGGTAGTATAGAAAAACACTCTTCTCTGCA
CTTTATGACCTGAGATTTTCAGGCTTTGTTGGGACAGACCAATCAGTTCCCTAATTTACTTCCCCCTTGC
TGCTACACTCCAGCATCTGGAATAACAATTACAATGGAAAACAAAGTATAGAAGGGGCGGCTCAAATCAG
GGGCGGCTCAAATCAGTTCCGTTGGTTCTCTGGCCTCTGACTTACTTGGATGGGAACATGGCCAAAAAAA
AAAGACTGCTGAGTATTTCAAATGTAGGTGATGGGTCTTCACCAGAAATAGACCCTTGTGAGCTTAACTA
GCAGTGAAGTGTGACTTTTTTCTTTCTCTTCTTTTTTTCAATTCCCTTGGCAACCAACCACAAATTAGCA
TCTGACATTGAATTTTTTAAAGCTCGTTTCAACTCTCACACACATAAGTAGTGAGGAATTCAGGGTAGGG
GTTTTCTACTGAGGACTTTTTCTTCTTCACAGCTGCCTTCTGAAATGTGTGGAGCAACTGGTGGATGGTT
TCCTAGCCTTTCAAAGGTAAGTTATATGGGATTTTCCCTTTACATTAAAAAAAGAAAGAAAGAAAAATTT
GTCTGCCTTTACACTGAGAGGAGCTCGAGGATATCAAGATCTGGCCTCGGCGGCCAAGCTTAGACAC
